Addgene plasmid #191440: hTln1-R1R2
Purpose: Expresses the human TLN1 R1R2 domains in bacteria
Depositing lab: Ben Goult. Depositing organization: London and South East University Group (LASE). Publication: TLN1 contains a cancer-associated cassette exon that alters talin-1 mechanosensitivity. Gallego-Paez LM, Edwards WJS, Chanduri M, Guo Y, Koorman T, Lee CY, Grexa N, Derksen P, Yan J, Schwartz MA, Mauer J, Goult BT. J Cell Biol. 2023 May 1;222(5):e202209010. doi: 10.1083/jcb.202209010. Epub 2023 Mar 6. PubMed 36880935.
Backbone
  Vector backbone: pET151
  Backbone size w/o insert (bp): 5658
  Total vector size (bp): 6687
  Vector type: Bacterial Expression
Growth in bacteria
  Bacterial resistance: Ampicillin, 100 μg/mL
  Growth temperature: 37°C
  Growth strain: DH5alpha
  Copy number: High Copy
Gene/Insert
  Gene/Insert name: Human Talin1 R1R2 domains (alt name: hTln1-R1R2)
  Species: H. sapiens (human)
  Insert size (bp): 1029
  GenBank ID: NC_000009.12
  Entrez Gene: TLN1 (a.k.a. ILWEQ, TLN, talin-1)
  Tag / fusion protein: His-tag, TEV cleavage site (N terminal on backbone)
  Cloning method: TOPO Cloning
  Sequencing primers: 5′ TAATACGACTCACTATAGGG; 3′ GCTAGTTATTGCTCAGCGG
Terms and licenses: Academic/Nonprofit Terms; Industry Terms: Not Available to Industry
How to cite: hTln1-R1R2 was a gift from Ben Goult (Addgene plasmid # 191440 ; http://n2t.net/addgene:191440 ; RRID:Addgene_191440)
