[The description below was written by a language model from this plasmid's Addgene catalogue record and pLannotate feature annotations shown in this document.]
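Description:
hTln1-R1R2 is a bacterial expression plasmid built on the pET151 backbone (a directional TOPO-cloning pET vector) that produces the R1 and R2 rod domains of human talin-1 (TLN1) in E. coli. The 6,687 bp plasmid is maintained through a ColE1/pBR322-type origin and selected with ampicillin via the β-lactamase gene. The catalogue lists it as high copy, although the annotation also shows the pBR322 bom region and the rop gene, which normally restrains copy number. Several short tetracycline-resistance fragments and a tet promoter fragment are annotated, but these appear to be non-functional remnants of the pBR322 lineage rather than a usable marker.

Expression is driven by a T7 promoter immediately followed by a lac operator and the phage T7 gene 10 ribosome binding site, with a T7 terminator downstream. The plasmid carries its own lacI gene under the lacI promoter, so transcription stays repressed until induced with IPTG in a host that supplies T7 RNA polymerase. The roughly 1 kb talin insert is fused at its N-terminus to backbone-encoded tags. The catalogue lists a His-tag and a TEV protease cleavage site, and the feature table additionally detects a V5 epitope just upstream of the TEV site, while the His-tag itself is not annotated. This arrangement allows affinity purification followed by tag removal with TEV protease. A short SET1 match after the insert is probably just vector sequence preceding the terminator, not an intended fusion.

The construct is intended for recombinant production of the talin-1 R1R2 fragment. The associated publication concerns a cancer-associated TLN1 cassette exon that alters talin mechanosensitivity, which suggests use in biochemical or biophysical studies of these domains.
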