Features (pLannotate 1.2.2; 21 found; start..end, strand, type, name):
    219..237     +  promoter       T7 promoter: promoter for bacteriophage T7 RNA polymerase
    238..262     +  protein_bind   lac operator: The lac repressor binds to the lac operator to inhibit transcription in E. coli. This inhibition can be relieved by adding lactose or isopropyl-β-D-thiogalactopyranoside (IPTG). lac repressor encoded by lacI
    277..299     +  RBS            RBS: efficient ribosome binding site from bacteriophage T7 gene 10 (Olins and Rangwala, 1989)
    328..369     +  CDS            V5 tag: epitope tag from simian virus 5
    370..389     +  CDS            TEV site (fragment): tobacco etch virus (TEV) protease recognition and cleavage site
    406..1332    +  CDS            TLN1 (fragment): TLN1_HUMAN - Also known as KIAA1027, TLN. Experimental evidence at protein level: Swiss-Prot protein existence level 1. Probably involved in connections of major cytoskeletal structures to the plasma membrane. High molecular weight cytoskeletal protein concentrated at regions of cell-substratum contact and, in lymphocytes, at cell-cell contacts (By similarity). From Homo sapiens (Human).
   1355..1404    +  CDS            SET1 (fragment): solubility-enhancement tag derived from T7 phage gene 10B
   1412..1459    +  terminator     T7 terminator: transcription terminator for bacteriophage T7 RNA polymerase
   1482..1586    -  CDS            TcR (fragment): tetracycline efflux protein; tet; confers resistance to tetracycline
   1643..1666    -  promoter       tet promoter (fragment): E. coli promoter for tetracycline efflux protein gene
   1783..1887    +  promoter       AmpR promoter: bla
   1888..2748    +  CDS            AmpR: β-lactamase; bla; confers resistance to ampicillin, carbenicillin, and related antibiotics
   2919..3507    +  rep_origin     ori: high-copy-number ColE1/pMB1/pBR322/pUC origin of replication
   3693..3832    -  misc_feature   bom: basis of mobility region from pBR322
   3934..4125    -  CDS            rop: Rop protein, which maintains plasmids at low copy number; rop
   4142..4522    +  CDS            YPB1_ECOLX: Protein predicted: Swiss-Prot protein existence level 4. From Escherichia coli.
   4764..5388    -  CDS            TcR (fragment): tetracycline efflux protein; tet; confers resistance to tetracycline
   5403..5424    -  protein_bind   CAP binding site: CAP binding activates transcription in the presence of cAMP. E. coli catabolite activator protein
   5437..6519    -  CDS            lacI: lac repressor; lacI; The lac repressor binds to the lac operator to inhibit transcription in E. coli. This inhibition can be relieved by adding lactose or isopropyl-β-D-thiogalactopyranoside (IPTG).
   6520..6597    -  promoter       lacI promoter: lacI
   6605..197     -  CDS            TcR (fragment) (across the origin): tetracycline efflux protein; tet; confers resistance to tetracycline
>Addgene plasmid #191440 | hTln1-R1R2 | addgene full sequence | sequence record 380512 | Addgene NGS Result
ATGGTGCATGCAAGGAGATGGCGCCCAACAGTCCCCCGGCCACGGGGCCTGCCACCATACCCACGCCGAA
ACAAGCGCTCATGAGCCCGAAGTGGCGAGCCCGATCTTCCCCATCGGTGATGTCGGCGATATAGGCGCCA
GCAACCGCACCTGTGGCGCCGGTGATGCCGGCCACGATGCGTCCGGCGTAGAGGATCGAGATCTCGATCC
CGCGAAATTAATACGACTCACTATAGGGGAATTGTGAGCGGATAACAATTCCCCTCTAGAAATAATTTTG
TTTAACTTTAAGAAGGAGATATACATATGCATCATCACCATCACCATGGTAAGCCTATCCCTAACCCTCT
CCTCGGTCTCGATTCTACGGAAAACCTGTATTTTCAGGGAATTGATCCCTTCACCCGTGGTCATATGCCT
CCGCTGACCAGCGCACAGCAGGCACTGACCGGCACCATTAATAGCAGCATGCAGGCAGTTCAGGCAGCAC
AGGCAACCCTGGATGATTTTGATACCCTGCCACCGCTGGGTCAAGATGCAGCAAGCAAAGCATGGCGTAA
AAACAAAATGGATGAAAGCAAACACGAAATCCATAGCCAGGTTGATGCAATTACCGCAGGCACCGCAAGC
GTTGTTAATCTGACCGCAGGCGATCCGGCAGAAACCGATTACACCGCAGTTGGTTGTGCAGTTACCACCA
TTAGCAGCAATCTGACAGAAATGAGCCGTGGTGTTAAACTGCTGGCAGCACTGCTGGAAGATGAAGGTGG
TAGCGGTCGTCCGCTGCTGCAGGCAGCAAAAGGTCTGGCAGGCGCAGTTAGCGAACTGCTGCGTAGTGCA
CAGCCTGCAAGCGCAGAACCGCGTCAGAATCTGCTGCAAGCCGCAGGTAATGTTGGTCAGGCAAGCGGTG
AACTGTTACAGCAGATTGGTGAAAGCGATACCGATCCGCATTTTCAGGATGCACTGATGCAGCTGGCAAA
AGCAGTTGCGAGCGCAGCAGCAGCCCTGGTTCTGAAAGCCAAAAGCGTTGCACAGCGTACCGAAGATAGT
GGCCTGCAGACCCAGGTTATTGCAGCAGCAACCCAGTGTGCACTGAGCACCAGCCAGCTGGTTGCATGTA
CCAAAGTTGTTGCACCGACCATTAGCTCACCGGTTTGTCAAGAACAGCTGGTAGAAGCAGGTCGTCTGGT
TGCAAAAGCCGTTGAAGGTTGTGTTAGCGCAAGCCAGGCAGCCACCGAAGATGGTCAGCTGCTGCGTGGT
GTTGGTGCAGCAGCCACAGCAGTTACCCAGGCGCTGAATGAATTACTGCAGCATGTTAAAGCACATGCCA
CCTAAAAGGGCGAGCTCAGATCCGGCTGCTAACAAAGCCCGAAAGGAAGCTGAGTTGGCTGCTGCCACCG
CTGAGCAATAACTAGCATAACCCCTTGGGGCCTCTAAACGGGTCTTGAGGGGTTTTTTGCTGAAAGGAGG
AACTATATCCGGATATCCCGCAAGAGGCCCGGCAGTACCGGCATAACCAAGCCTATGCCTACAGCATCCA
GGGTGACGGTGCCGAGGATGACGATGAGCGCATTGTTAGATTTCATACACGGTGCCTGACTGCGTTAGCA
ATTTAACTGTGATAAACTACCGCATTAAAGCTAGCTTATCGATGATAAGCTGTCAAACATGAGAATTAAT
TCTTGAAGACGAAAGGGCCTCGTGATACGCCTATTTTTATAGGTTAATGTCATGATAATAATGGTTTCTT
AGACGTCAGGTGGCACTTTTCGGGGAAATGTGCGCGGAACCCCTATTTGTTTATTTTTCTAAATACATTC
AAATATGTATCCGCTCATGAGACAATAACCCTGATAAATGCTTCAATAATATTGAAAAAGGAAGAGTATG
AGTATTCAACATTTCCGTGTCGCCCTTATTCCCTTTTTTGCGGCATTTTGCCTTCCTGTTTTTGCTCACC
CAGAAACGCTGGTGAAAGTAAAAGATGCTGAAGATCAGTTGGGTGCACGAGTGGGTTACATCGAACTGGA
TCTCAACAGCGGTAAGATCCTTGAGAGTTTTCGCCCCGAAGAACGTTTTCCAATGATGAGCACTTTTAAA
GTTCTGCTATGTGGCGCGGTATTATCCCGTGTTGACGCCGGGCAAGAGCAACTCGGTCGCCGCATACACT
ATTCTCAGAATGACTTGGTTGAGTACTCACCAGTCACAGAAAAGCATCTTACGGATGGCATGACAGTAAG
AGAATTATGCAGTGCTGCCATAACCATGAGTGATAACACTGCGGCCAACTTACTTCTGACAACGATCGGA
GGACCGAAGGAGCTAACCGCTTTTTTGCACAACATGGGGGATCATGTAACTCGCCTTGATCGTTGGGAAC
CGGAGCTGAATGAAGCCATACCAAACGACGAGCGTGACACCACGATGCCTGCAGCAATGGCAACAACGTT
GCGCAAACTATTAACTGGCGAACTACTTACTCTAGCTTCCCGGCAACAATTAATAGACTGGATGGAGGCG
GATAAAGTTGCAGGACCACTTCTGCGCTCGGCCCTTCCGGCTGGCTGGTTTATTGCTGATAAATCTGGAG
CCGGTGAGCGTGGGTCTCGCGGTATCATTGCAGCACTGGGGCCAGATGGTAAGCCCTCCCGTATCGTAGT
TATCTACACGACGGGGAGTCAGGCAACTATGGATGAACGAAATAGACAGATCGCTGAGATAGGTGCCTCA
CTGATTAAGCATTGGTAACTGTCAGACCAAGTTTACTCATATATACTTTAGATTGATTTAAAACTTCATT
TTTAATTTAAAAGGATCTAGGTGAAGATCCTTTTTGATAATCTCATGACCAAAATCCCTTAACGTGAGTT
TTCGTTCCACTGAGCGTCAGACCCCGTAGAAAAGATCAAAGGATCTTCTTGAGATCCTTTTTTTCTGCGC
GTAATCTGCTGCTTGCAAACAAAAAAACCACCGCTACCAGCGGTGGTTTGTTTGCCGGATCAAGAGCTAC
CAACTCTTTTTCCGAAGGTAACTGGCTTCAGCAGAGCGCAGATACCAAATACTGTCCTTCTAGTGTAGCC
GTAGTTAGGCCACCACTTCAAGAACTCTGTAGCACCGCCTACATACCTCGCTCTGCTAATCCTGTTACCA
GTGGCTGCTGCCAGTGGCGATAAGTCGTGTCTTACCGGGTTGGACTCAAGACGATAGTTACCGGATAAGG
CGCAGCGGTCGGGCTGAACGGGGGGTTCGTGCACACAGCCCAGCTTGGAGCGAACGACCTACACCGAACT
GAGATACCTACAGCGTGAGCTATGAGAAAGCGCCACGCTTCCCGAAGGGAGAAAGGCGGACAGGTATCCG
GTAAGCGGCAGGGTCGGAACAGGAGAGCGCACGAGGGAGCTTCCAGGGGGAAACGCCTGGTATCTTTATA
GTCCTGTCGGGTTTCGCCACCTCTGACTTGAGCGTCGATTTTTGTGATGCTCGTCAGGGGGGCGGAGCCT
ATGGAAAAACGCCAGCAACGCGGCCTTTTTACGGTTCCTGGCCTTTTGCTGGCCTTTTGCTCACATGTTC
TTTCCTGCGTTATCCCCTGATTCTGTGGATAACCGTATTACCGCCTTTGAGTGAGCTGATACCGCTCGCC
GCAGCCGAACGACCGAGCGCAGCGAGTCAGTGAGCGAGGAAGCGGAAGAGCGCCTGATGCGGTATTTTCT
CCTTACGCATCTGTGCGGTATTTCACACCGCAATGGTGCACTCTCAGTACAATCTGCTCTGATGCCGCAT
AGTTAAGCCAGTATACACTCCGCTATCGCTACGTGACTGGGTCATGGCTGCGCCCCGACACCCGCCAACA
CCCGCTGACGCGCCCTGACGGGCTTGTCTGCTCCCGGCATCCGCTTACAGACAAGCTGTGACCGTCTCCG
GGAGCTGCATGTGTCAGAGGTTTTCACCGTCATCACCGAAACGCGCGAGGCAGCTGCGGTAAAGCTCATC
AGCGTGGTCGTGAAGCGATTCACAGATGTCTGCCTGTTCATCCGCGTCCAGCTCGTTGAGTTTCTCCAGA
AGCGTTAATGTCTGGCTTCTGATAAAGCGGGCCATGTTAAGGGCGGTTTTTTCCTGTTTGGTCACTGATG
CCTCCGTGTAAGGGGGATTTCTGTTCATGGGGGTAATGATACCGATGAAACGAGAGAGGATGCTCACGAT
ACGGGTTACTGATGATGAACATGCCCGGTTACTGGAACGTTGTGAGGGTAAACAACTGGCGGTATGGATG
CGGCGGGACCAGAGAAAAATCACTCAGGGTCAATGCCAGCGCTTCGTTAATACAGATGTAGGTGTTCCAC
AGGGTAGCCAGCAGCATCCTGCGATGCAGATCCGGAACATAATGGTGCAGGGCGCTGACTTCCGCGTTTC
CAGACTTTACGAAACACGGAAACCGAAGACCATTCATGTTGTTGCTCAGGTCGCAGACGTTTTGCAGCAG
CAGTCGCTTCACGTTCGCTCGCGTATCGGTGATTCATTCTGCTAACCAGTAAGGCAACCCCGCCAGCCTA
GCCGGGTCCTCAACGACAGGAGCACGATCATGCGCACCCGTGGCCAGGACCCAACGCTGCCCGAGATGCG
CCGCGTGCGGCTGCTGGAGATGGCGGACGCGATGGATATGTTCTGCCAAGGGTTGGTTTGCGCATTCACA
GTTCTCCGCAAGAATTGATTGGCTCCAATTCTTGGAGTGGTGAATCCGTTAGCGAGGTGCCGCCGGCTTC
CATTCAGGTCGAGGTGGCCCGGCTCCATGCACCGCGACGCAACGCGGGGAGGCAGACAAGGTATAGGGCG
GCGCCTACAATCCATGCCAACCCGTTCCATGTGCTCGCCGAGGCGGCATAAATCGCCGTGACGATCAGCG
GTCCAATGATCGAAGTTAGGCTGGTAAGAGCCGCGAGCGATCCTTGAAGCTGTCCCTGATGGTCGTCATC
TACCTGCCTGGACAGCATGGCCTGCAACGCGGGCATCCCGATGCCGCCGGAAGCGAGAAGAATCATAATG
GGGAAGGCCATCCAGCCTCGCGTCGCGAACGCCAGCAAGACGTAGCCCAGCGCGTCGGCCGCCATGCCGG
CGATAATGGCCTGCTTCTCGCCGAAACGTTTGGTGGCGGGACCAGTGACGAAGGCTTGAGCGAGGGCGTG
CAAGATTCCGAATACCGCAAGCGACAGGCCGATCATCGTCGCGCTCCAGCGAAAGCGGTCCTCGCCGAAA
ATGACCCAGAGCGCTGCCGGCACCTGTCCTACGAGTTGCATGATAAAGAAGACAGTCATAAGTGCGGCGA
CGATAGTCATGCCCCGCGCCCACCGGAAGGAGCTGACTGGGTTGAAGGCTCTCAAGGGCATCGGTCGAGA
TCCCGGTGCCTAATGAGTGAGCTAACTTACATTAATTGCGTTGCGCTCACTGCCCGCTTTCCAGTCGGGA
AACCTGTCGTGCCAGCTGCATTAATGAATCGGCCAACGCGCGGGGAGAGGCGGTTTGCGTATTGGGCGCC
AGGGTGGTTTTTCTTTTCACCAGTGAGACGGGCAACAGCTGATTGCCCTTCACCGCCTGGCCCTGAGAGA
GTTGCAGCAAGCGGTCCACGCTGGTTTGCCCCAGCAGGCGAAAATCCTGTTTGATGGTGGTTAACGGCGG
GATATAACATGAGCTGTCTTCGGTATCGTCGTATCCCACTACCGAGATATCCGCACCAACGCGCAGCCCG
GACTCGGTAATGGCGCGCATTGCGCCCAGCGCCATCTGATCGTTGGCAACCAGCATCGCAGTGGGAACGA
TGCCCTCATTCAGCATTTGCATGGTTTGTTGAAAACCGGACATGGCACTCCAGTCGCCTTCCCGTTCCGC
TATCGGCTGAATTTGATTGCGAGTGAGATATTTATGCCAGCCAGCCAGACGCAGACGCGCCGAGACAGAA
CTTAATGGGCCCGCTAACAGCGCGATTTGCTGGTGACCCAATGCGACCAGATGCTCCACGCCCAGTCGCG
TACCGTCTTCATGGGAGAAAATAATACTGTTGATGGGTGTCTGGTCAGAGACATCAAGAAATAACGCCGG
AACATTAGTGCAGGCAGCTTCCACAGCAATGGCATCCTGGTCATCCAGCGGATAGTTAATGATCAGCCCA
CTGACGCGTTGCGCGAGAAGATTGTGCACCGCCGCTTTACAGGCTTCGACGCCGCTTCGTTCTACCATCG
ACACCACCACGCTGGCACCCAGTTGATCGGCGCGAGATTTAATCGCCGCGACAATTTGCGACGGCGCGTG
CAGGGCCAGACTGGAGGTGGCAACGCCAATCAGCAACGACTGTTTGCCCGCCAGTTGTTGTGCCACGCGG
TTGGGAATGTAATTCAGCTCCGCCATCGCCGCTTCCACTTTTTCCCGCGTTTTCGCAGAAACGTGGCTGG
CCTGGTTCACCACGCGGGAAACGGTCTGATAAGAGACACCGGCATACTCTGCGACATCGTATAACGTTAC
TGGTTTCACATTCACCACCCTGAATTGACTCTCTTCCGGGCGCTATCATGCCATACCGCGAAAGGTTTTG
CGCCATTCGATGGTGTCCGGGATCTCGACGCTCTCCCTTATGCGACTCCTGCATTAGGAAGCAGCCCAGT
AGTAGGTTGAGGCCGTTGAGCACCGCCGCCGCAAGGA
